>Addgene plasmid #87501 | NG-12 | addgene full sequence | sequence record 174703 | Addgene NGS Result
CTAAATTGTAAGCGTTAATATTTTGTTAAAATTCGCGTTAAATTTTTGTTAAATCAGCTCATTTTTTAAC
CAATAGGCCGAAATCGGCAAAATCCCTTATAAATCAAAAGAATAGACCGAGATAGGGTTGAGTGGCCGCT
ACAGGGCGCTCCCATTCGCCATTCAGGCTGCGCAACTGTTGGGAAGGGCGTTTCGGTGCGGGCCTCTTCG
CTATTACGCCAGCTGGCGAAAGGGGGATGTGCTGCAAGGCGATTAAGTTGGGTAACGCCAGGGTTTTCCC
AGTCACGACGTTGTAAAACGACGGCCAGTGAGCGCGACGTAATACGACTCACTATAGGGCGAATTGGCGG
AAGGCCGTCAAGGCCACGTGTCTTGTCCAGAGCTCGTATCCTGCAGTTAACGCCGGCCCAAGTAGTCGCA
ATCGCGTCGAATGGAGGGGGAAAGCAAGCCCTGGAAACCGTGCAAAGGTTGTTGCCGGTATTATGTCAAG
ATCATGGGCTTCAGACTCGAACAAGCGGGCGCTGCTCGACGCACTGGCCGAAGCCATGCTGGCGGAGTCG
AGAATCATAGCACTTCGGTGCCGAGAGCCGACGACGACTGGCGCTCATTTCGAGTCTGACTGGGAATGCC
CGCAGCTTCAGGCAGGCGCTGCTCGCCTACCGCCAGCAGAGTCCAATGGATCTCGAGGAATTCACTCCTC
AGGTGCAGGCTGCCTATCAGGAGTCCCATTGTGCTGGCGCGCTGCAGGATACGGTACCTGGAGCACAAGA
CTGGCCTCATGGGCCTTCCGCTCACTGCCCGCTTTCCAGTCGGGAAACCTGTCGTGCCAGCTGCATTAAC
ATGGTCATAGCTGTTTCCTTGCGTATTGGGCGCTCTCCGCTTCCTCGCTCACTGACTCGCTGCGCTCGGT
CGTTCGGGTAAAGCCTGGGGTGCCTAATGAGCAAAAGGCCAGCAAAAGGCCAGGAACCGTAAAAAGGCCG
CGTTGCTGGCGTTTTTCCATAGGCTCCGCCCCCCTGACGAGCATCACAAAAATCGACGCTCAAGTCAGAG
GTGGCGAAACCCGACAGGACTATAAAGATACCAGGCGTTTCCCCCTGGAAGCTCCCTCGTGCGCTCTCCT
GTTCCGACCCTGCCGCTTACCGGATACCTGTCCGCCTTTCTCCCTTCGGGAAGCGTGGCGCTTTCTCATA
GCTCACGCTGTAGGTATCTCAGTTCGGTGTAGGTCGTTCGCTCCAAGCTGGGCTGTGTGCACGAACCCCC
CGTTCAGCCCGACCGCTGCGCCTTATCCGGTAACTATCGTCTTGAGTCCAACCCGGTAAGACACGACTTA
TCGCCACTGGCAGCAGCCACTGGTAACAGGATTAGCAGAGCGAGGTATGTAGGCGGTGCTACAGAGTTCT
TGAAGTGGTGGCCTAACTACGGCTACACTAGAAGAACAGTATTTGGTATCTGCGCTCTGCTGAAGCCAGT
TACCTTCGGAAAAAGAGTTGGTAGCTCTTGATCCGGCAAACAAACCACCGCTGGTAGCGGTGGTTTTTTT
GTTTGCAAGCAGCAGATTACGCGCAGAAAAAAAGGATCTCAAGAAGATCCTTTGATCTTTTCTACGGGGT
CTGACGCTCAGTGGAACGAAAACTCACGTTAAGGGATTTTGGTCATGAGATTATCAAAAAGGATCTTCAC
CTAGATCCTTTTAAATTAAAAATGAAGTTTTAAATCAATCTAAAGTATATATGAGTAAACTTGGTCTGAC
AGTTACCAATGCTTAATCAGTGAGGCACCTATCTCAGCGATCTGTCTATTTCGTTCATCCATAGTTGCCT
GACTCCCCGTCGTGTAGATAACTACGATACGGGAGGGCTTACCATCTGGCCCCAGTGCTGCAATGATACC
GCGAGAACCACGCTCACCGGCTCCAGATTTATCAGCAATAAACCAGCCAGCCGGAAGGGCCGAGCGCAGA
AGTGGTCCTGCAACTTTATCCGCCTCCATCCAGTCTATTAATTGTTGCCGGGAAGCTAGAGTAAGTAGTT
CGCCAGTTAATAGTTTGCGCAACGTTGTTGCCATTGCTACAGGCATCGTGGTGTCACGCTCGTCGTTTGG
TATGGCTTCATTCAGCTCCGGTTCCCAACGATCAAGGCGAGTTACATGATCCCCCATGTTGTGCAAAAAA
GCGGTTAGCTCCTTCGGTCCTCCGATCGTTGTCAGAAGTAAGTTGGCCGCAGTGTTATCACTCATGGTTA
TGGCAGCACTGCATAATTCTCTTACTGTCATGCCATCCGTAAGATGCTTTTCTGTGACTGGTGAGTACTC
AACCAAGTCATTCTGAGAATAGTGTATGCGGCGACCGAGTTGCTCTTGCCCGGCGTCAATACGGGATAAT
ACCGCGCCACATAGCAGAACTTTAAAAGTGCTCATCATTGGAAAACGTTCTTCGGGGCGAAAACTCTCAA
GGATCTTACCGCTGTTGAGATCCAGTTCGATGTAACCCACTCGTGCACCCAACTGATCTTCAGCATCTTT
TACTTTCACCAGCGTTTCTGGGTGAGCAAAAACAGGAAGGCAAAATGCCGCAAAAAAGGGAATAAGGGCG
ACACGGAAATGTTGAATACTCATACTCTTCCTTTTTCAATATTATTGAAGCATTTATCAGGGTTATTGTC
TCATGAGCGGATACATATTTGAATGTATTTAGAAAAATAAACAAATAGGGGTTCCGCGCACATTTCCCCG
AAAAGTGCCAC
Features (pLannotate 1.2.2; 8 found; start..end, strand, type, name):
      3..134     -  rep_origin     M13 ori (fragment): M13 bacteriophage origin of replication; arrow indicates direction of (+) strand synthesis
    155..311     -  CDS            lacZα (fragment): LacZα fragment of β-galactosidase; lacZ fragment
    320..338     +  promoter       T7 promoter: promoter for bacteriophage T7 RNA polymerase
    792..839     -  CDS            lacI (fragment): lac repressor; lacI; The lac repressor binds to the lac operator to inhibit transcription in E. coli. This inhibition can be relieved by adding lactose or isopropyl-β-D-thiogalactopyranoside (IPTG).
    876..916     -  rep_origin     RSF ori (fragment): Plasmids containing the RSF 1030 origin of replication can be propagated in E. coli cells that contain additional plasmids with compatible origins.
    994..1582    -  rep_origin     ori: high-copy-number ColE1/pMB1/pBR322/pUC origin of replication
   1753..2613    -  CDS            AmpR: β-lactamase; bla; confers resistance to ampicillin, carbenicillin, and related antibiotics
   2614..2718    -  promoter       AmpR promoter: bla
