[The description below was written by a language model from this plasmid's Addgene catalogue record and pLannotate feature annotations shown in this document.]
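Description:
NG-12 is a small (about 2.7 kb) bacterial cloning plasmid built on the pMA-T backbone, a commercial gene-synthesis carrier vector. It serves as a storage and template plasmid for one synthetic fragment used in TAL effector DNA-binding domain assembly. It is propagated in E. coli at high copy from a ColE1/pUC-type origin and selected with ampicillin through the β-lactamase gene (AmpR) driven by its native bla promoter. The remaining annotated elements are backbone remnants rather than functional modules: partial M13 origin, lacZα, lacI and RSF origin fragments, along with a T7 promoter that lies next to the cloning region.

The insert, NG-12, is recorded as a synthetic sequence, and its stated purpose is library amplification of that fragment. The automated annotation does not label the insert itself. It presumably sits in the unannotated stretch between the T7 promoter and the lacI fragment, although the record does not give its boundaries, its length or the cloning method. In TALE nomenclature, NG is the repeat-variable diresidue that typically specifies thymine, so the name suggests a repeat module with that specificity. The number may indicate a position in the array, but the record does not confirm either reading.

The plasmid belongs to a collection supporting a TAL effector assembly method based on isothermal assembly. In that method, individual repeat fragments are amplified from template plasmids such as this one and then joined into custom DNA-binding domains for TALENs or other TALE fusion proteins. NG-12 carries no eukaryotic expression elements and is a source of a building block, not an expression construct.
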