Addgene plasmid #87501: NG-12
Purpose: For library amplification of fragment NG-12
Depositing lab: Steve Pollard. Depositing organization: University of Edinburgh. Publication: STAR: a simple TAL effector assembly reaction using isothermal assembly. Gogolok S, Garcia-Diaz C, Pollard SM. Sci Rep. 2016 Sep 12;6:33209. doi: 10.1038/srep33209. PubMed 27615025.
Backbone
  Vector backbone: pMA-T
  Backbone manufacturer: Life Technologies
  Vector type: TALEN, Synthetic Biology ; TALE DBD library preparation
Growth in bacteria
  Bacterial resistance: Ampicillin, 100 μg/mL
  Growth temperature: 37°C
  Growth strain: DH5alpha
  Copy number: High Copy
Gene/Insert
  Gene/Insert name: NG-12
  Species: Synthetic
  Cloning method: Unknown
Terms and licenses: Academic/Nonprofit Terms; Industry Terms: Not Available to Industry
How to cite: NG-12 was a gift from Steve Pollard (Addgene plasmid # 87501 ; http://n2t.net/addgene:87501 ; RRID:Addgene_87501)
