>Addgene plasmid #87501 | NG-12 | depositor partial sequence | sequence record 170652 | NG-12 RVD flanked by BciVI sites
GTATCCTGCAGTTAACGCCGGCCCAAGTAGTCGCAATCGCGTCGAATGGAGGGGGAAAGCAAGCCCTGGA
AACCGTGCAAAGGTTGTTGCCGGTATTATGTCAAGATCATGGGCTTCAGACTCGAACAAGCGGGCGCTGC
TCGACGCACTGGCCGAAGCCATGCTGGCGGAGTCGAGAATCATAGCACTTCGGTGCCGAGAGCCGACGAC
GACTGGCGCTCATTTCGAGTCTGACTGGGAATGCCCGCAGCTTCAGGCAGGCGCTGCTCGCCTACCGCCA
GCAGAGTCCAATGGATCTCGAGGAATTCACTCCTCAGGTGCAGGCTGCCTATCAGGAGTCCCATTGTGCT
GGCGCGCTGCAGGATAC
